Addgene plasmid #42551: shBCL2L1 # 1
Depositing lab: William Hahn. Depositing organization: Dana-Farber Cancer Institute. Publication: beta-Catenin-Driven Cancers Require a YAP1 Transcriptional Complex for Survival and Tumorigenesis. Rosenbluh J, Nijhawan D, Cox AG, Li X, Neal JT, Schafer EJ, Zack TI, Wang X, Tsherniak A, Schinzel AC, Shao DD, Schumacher SE, Weir BA, Vazquez F, Cowley GS, Root DE, Mesirov JP, Beroukhim R, Kuo CJ, Goessling W, Hahn WC. Cell. 2012 Dec 21;151(7):1457-73. doi: 10.1016/j.cell.2012.11.026. Epub 2012 Dec 13. PubMed 23245941.
Backbone
  Vector backbone: pLKO.1
  Backbone manufacturer: TRC
  Backbone size w/o insert (bp): 8000
  Vector type: Mammalian Expression, Lentiviral, RNAi
  Selectable markers: Puromycin
Growth in bacteria
  Bacterial resistance: Ampicillin, 100 μg/mL
  Growth temperature: 37°C
  Growth strain: DH5alpha
  Copy number: High Copy
Gene/Insert
  Gene/Insert name: shBCL2L1
  gRNA/shRNA sequence: GTGGAACTCTATGGGAACAAT
  Species: H. sapiens (human)
  GenBank ID: NM_001191
  Entrez Gene: BCL2L1 (a.k.a. BCL-XL/S, BCL2L, BCLX, Bcl-X, PPP1R52)
  Cloning method: Restriction Enzyme; 5′ cloning site Age1 (destroyed during cloning); 3′ cloning site EcoR1 (destroyed during cloning)
  Sequencing primers: 5′ pLKOF; 3′ pLKOR
Resource information
  A portion of this plasmid was derived from a plasmid made by: The Broad RNAi consortium (TRC)
Terms and licenses: Academic/Nonprofit Terms; Industry Terms: Not Available to Industry
Depositor comments: TRCN0000299588
How to cite: shBCL2L1 # 1 was a gift from William Hahn (Addgene plasmid # 42551 ; http://n2t.net/addgene:42551 ; RRID:Addgene_42551)
