[The description below was written by a language model from this plasmid's Addgene catalogue record and the feature table of its GenBank file.]
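Description:
shBCL2L1 # 1 is a lentiviral RNAi plasmid built on the pLKO.1 backbone from the RNAi Consortium (TRC) collection, listed at about 8 kb without insert. It carries a short hairpin RNA directed against human BCL2L1, the gene encoding the BCL-X family of apoptosis regulators (BCL-XL/S), with the target designed against the reference transcript. The hairpin oligonucleotide was inserted by restriction cloning between the AgeI and EcoRI sites, both of which are recorded as destroyed in the process. The plasmid is propagated in standard E. coli as a high-copy construct under ampicillin selection, and transduced or transfected mammalian cells are selected with puromycin.

The record does not list the promoter or the viral elements. In the standard pLKO.1 design, the hairpin sits downstream of a human U6 RNA polymerase III promoter, and a separate cassette expresses the puromycin resistance gene. Both lie between lentiviral long terminal repeats with a packaging signal, so the plasmid serves as a transfer vector when co-transfected with packaging and envelope plasmids. The resulting particles integrate the hairpin cassette into target cells for stable knockdown. The sequence record held for this entry covers only the 21-nucleotide shRNA target region and has no annotated features, so the backbone composition cannot be confirmed from it.

The construct was deposited in connection with a study of survival dependencies in beta-catenin-driven cancers involving a YAP1 transcriptional complex. This suggests it was used to suppress BCL2L1 expression in human cancer cells for loss-of-function testing. The "# 1" in the name suggests it is one of several hairpins against the same gene.
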