LOCUS       Exported 21 bp ds-DNA linear SYN 08-JUN-2021
DEFINITION  synthetic linear DNA
ACCESSION   .
VERSION     .
KEYWORDS    shBCL2L1 # 1
SOURCE      synthetic DNA construct
  ORGANISM  synthetic DNA construct
REFERENCE   1 (bases 1 to 21)
  AUTHORS   Rosenbluh J, Nijhawan D, Cox AG, Li X, Neal JT, Schafer EJ, Zack TI,
            Wang X, Tsherniak A, Schinzel AC, Shao DD, Schumacher SE, Weir BA,
            Vazquez F, Cowley GS, Root DE, Mesirov JP, Beroukhim R, Kuo CJ,
            Goessling W, Hahn WC
  TITLE     beta-Catenin-Driven Cancers Require a YAP1 Transcriptional Complex
            for Survival and Tumorigenesis.
  JOURNAL   Cell. 2012 Dec 21;151(7):1457-73. doi: 10.1016/j.cell.2012.11.026.
            Epub 2012 Dec 13.
  PUBMED    23245941
REFERENCE   2 (bases 1 to 21)
  AUTHORS   .
  TITLE     Direct Submission
  JOURNAL   Exported Jun 8, 2021 from SnapGene Server 1.1.58
            http://www.snapgene.com
FEATURES             Location/Qualifiers
     source          1..21
                     /organism="synthetic DNA construct"
                     /mol_type="other DNA"
ORIGIN
        1 gtggaactct atgggaacaa t
//
