>Addgene plasmid #42551 | shBCL2L1 # 1 | addgene partial sequence | sequence record 63790 | hU6-F 5'-GAGGGCCTATTTCCCATGATT-3'
TATTTGCATATACGATACAAGGCTGTTAGAGAGATAATTGGAATTAATTTGACTGTAAACACAAAGATAT
TAGTACAAAATACGTGACGTAGAAAGTAATAATTTCTTGGGTAGTTTGCAGTTTTAAAATTATGTTTTAA
AATGGACTATCATATGCTTACCGTAACTTGAAAGTATTTCGATTTCTTGGCTTTATATATCTTGTGGAAA
GGACGAAACACCGGGTGGAACTCTATGGGAACAATCTCGAGATTGTTCCCATAGAGTTCCACTTTTTGAA
TTCTCGACCTCGAGACAAATGGCAGTATTCATCCACAATTTTAAAAGAAAAGGGGGGATTGGGGGGTACA
GTGCAGGGGAAAGAATAGTAGACATAATAGCAACAGACATACAAACTAAAGAATTACAAAAACAAATTAC
AAAAATTCAAAATTTTCGGGTTTATTACAGGGACAGCAGAGATCCACTTTGGCCGCGGCTCGAGGGGGTT
GGGGTTGCGCCTTTTCCAAGGCAGCCCTGGGTTTGCGCAGGGACGCGGCTGCTCTGGGCGTGGTTCCGGG
AAACGCAGCGGCGCCGACCCTGGGTCTCGCACATTCTTCACGTCCGTTCGCAGCGTCACCCGGATCTTCG
CCGCTACCCTTGTGGGCCCCCCGGCGACGCTTCCTGCTCCGCCCCTAAGTCGGGAAGGTTCCTTGCGGTT
CGCGGCGTGCCGGACGTGACAAACGGAAGCCGCACGTCTCACTAGTACCCTCGCAGACGGACAGCGCCAG
GGAGCAATGGCAGCGCGCCGACC
